>Addgene plasmid #142236 | TFORF0750 | addgene full sequence | sequence record 397651 | Addgene NGS Result
TTAATGTAGTCTTATGCAATACTCTTGTAGTCTTGCAACATGGTAACGATGAGTTAGCAACATGCCTTAC
AAGGAGAGAAAAAGCACCGTGCATGCCGATTGGTGGAAGTAAGGTGGTACGATCGTGCCTTATTAGGAAG
GCAACAGACGGGTCTGACATGGATTGGACGAACCACTGAATTGCCGCATTGCAGAGATATTGTATTTAAG
TGCCTAGCTCGATACATAAACGGGTCTCTCTGGTTAGACCAGATCTGAGCCTGGGAGCTCTCTGGCTAAC
TAGGGAACCCACTGCTTAAGCCTCAATAAAGCTTGCCTTGAGTGCTTCAAGTAGTGTGTGCCCGTCTGTT
GTGTGACTCTGGTAACTAGAGATCCCTCAGACCCTTTTAGTCAGTGTGGAAAATCTCTAGCAGTGGCGCC
CGAACAGGGACTTGAAAGCGAAAGGGAAACCAGAGGAGCTCTCTCGACGCAGGACTCGGCTTGCTGAAGC
GCGCACGGCAAGAGGCGAGGGGCGGCGACTGGTGAGTACGCCAAAAATTTTGACTAGCGGAGGCTAGAAG
GAGAGAGATGGGTGCGAGAGCGTCAGTATTAAGCGGGGGAGAATTAGATCGCGATGGGAAAAAATTCGGT
TAAGGCCAGGGGGAAAGAAAAAATATAAATTAAAACATATAGTATGGGCAAGCAGGGAGCTAGAACGATT
CGCAGTTAATCCTGGCCTGTTAGAAACATCAGAAGGCTGTAGACAAATACTGGGACAGCTACAACCATCC
CTTCAGACAGGATCAGAAGAACTTAGATCATTATATAATACAGTAGCAACCCTCTATTGTGTGCATCAAA
GGATAGAGATAAAAGACACCAAGGAAGCTTTAGACAAGATAGAGGAAGAGCAAAACAAAAGTAAGACCAC
CGCACAGCAAGCGGCCGCTGATCTTCAGACCTGGAGGAGGAGATATGAGGGACAATTGGAGAAGTGAATT
ATATAAATATAAAGTAGTAAAAATTGAACCATTAGGAGTAGCACCCACCAAGGCAAAGAGAAGAGTGGTG
CAGAGAGAAAAAAGAGCAGTGGGAATAGGAGCTTTGTTCCTTGGGTTCTTGGGAGCAGCAGGAAGCACTA
TGGGCGCAGCGTCAATGACGCTGACGGTACAGGCCAGACAATTATTGTCTGGTATAGTGCAGCAGCAGAA
CAATTTGCTGAGGGCTATTGAGGCGCAACAGCATCTGTTGCAACTCACAGTCTGGGGCATCAAGCAGCTC
CAGGCAAGAATCCTGGCTGTGGAAAGATACCTAAAGGATCAACAGCTCCTGGGGATTTGGGGTTGCTCTG
GAAAACTCATTTGCACCACTGCTGTGCCTTGGAATGCTAGTTGGAGTAATAAATCTCTGGAACAGATTTG
GAATCACACGACCTGGATGGAGTGGGACAGAGAAATTAACAATTACACAAGCTTAATACACTCCTTAATT
GAAGAATCGCAAAACCAGCAAGAAAAGAATGAACAAGAATTATTGGAATTAGATAAATGGGCAAGTTTGT
GGAATTGGTTTAACATAACAAATTGGCTGTGGTATATAAAATTATTCATAATGATAGTAGGAGGCTTGGT
AGGTTTAAGAATAGTTTTTGCTGTACTTTCTATAGTGAATAGAGTTAGGCAGGGATATTCACCATTATCG
TTTCAGACCCACCTCCCAACCCCGAGGGGACCCATGCATTGCATCTCAATTAGTCAGCAACCAGGTGTGG
AAAGTCCCCAGGCTCCCCAGCAGGCAGAAGTATGCAAAGCATGCGTCTCAATTAGTCAGCAACCATAGTC
CCGCCCCTAACTCCGCCCATCCCGCCCCTAACTCCGCCCAGTTCCGCCCATTCTCCGCCCCATGGCTGAC
TAATTTTTTTTATTTATGCAGAGGCCGAGGCCGCCTCGGCCTCTGAGCTATTCCAGAAGTAGTGAGGAGG
CTTTTTTGGAGGCCTAGGCTTTTGCAAAAAGCTTTCTAGAGGTACCACCGGAGCTTACCATGACCGAGTA
CAAGCCCACGGTGCGCCTCGCCACCCGCGACGACGTCCCCAGGGCCGTACGCACCCTCGCCGCCGCGTTC
GCCGACTACCCCGCCACGCGCCACACCGTCGATCCGGACCGCCACATCGAGCGGGTCACCGAGCTGCAAG
AACTCTTCCTCACGCGCGTCGGGCTCGACATCGGCAAGGTGTGGGTCGCGGACGACGGCGCCGCCGTGGC
GGTCTGGACCACGCCGGAGAGCGTCGAAGCGGGGGCGGTGTTCGCCGAGATCGGCCCGCGCATGGCCGAG
TTGAGCGGTTCCCGGCTGGCCGCGCAGCAACAGATGGAAGGCCTCCTGGCGCCGCACCGGCCCAAGGAGC
CCGCGTGGTTCCTGGCCACCGTCGGCGTCTCGCCCGACCACCAGGGCAAGGGTCTGGGCAGCGCCGTCGT
GCTCCCCGGAGTGGAGGCGGCCGAGCGCGCCGGGGTGCCCGCCTTCCTGGAGACCTCCGCGCCCCGCAAC
CTCCCCTTCTACGAGCGGCTCGGCTTCACCGTCACCGCCGACGTCGAGGTGCCCGAAGGACCGCGCACCT
GGTGCATGACCCGCAAGCCCGGTGCCAGTTAACGAATTCTAGATCTTGAGACAAATGGCAGTATTCATCC
ACAATTTTAAAAGAAAAGGGGGGATTGGGGGGTACAGTGCAGGGGAAAGAATAGTAGACATAATAGCAAC
AGACATACAAACTAAAGAATTACAAAAACAAATTACAAAAATTCAAAATTTTCGGGTTTATTACAGGGAC
AGCAGAGATCCACTTTGGCGCCGGCTCGAGGCCTGCAGGTGCAAAGATGGATAAAGTTTTAAACAGAGAG
GAATCTTTGCAGCTAATGGACCTTCTAGGTCTTGAAAGGAGTGGGAATTGGCTCCGGTGCCCGTCAGTGG
GCAGAGCGCACATCGCCCACAGTCCCCGAGAAGTTGGGGGGAGGGGTCGGCAATTGAACCGGTGCCTAGA
GAAGGTGGCGCGGGGTAAACTGGGAAAGTGATGTCGTGTACTGGCTCCGCCTTTTTCCCGAGGGTGGGGG
AGAACCGTATATAAGTGCAGTAGTCGCCGTGAACGTTCTTTTTCGCAACGGGTTTGCCGCCAGAACACAG
GTAAGTGCCGTGTGTGGTTCCCGCGGGCCTGGCCTCTTTACGGGTTATGGCCCTTGCGTGCCTTGAATTA
CTTCCACCTGGCTGCAGTACGTGATTCTTGATCCCGAGCTTCGGGTTGGAAGTGGGTGGGAGAGTTCGAG
GCCTTGCGCTTAAGGAGCCCCTTCGCCTCGTGCTTGAGTTGAGGCCTGGCCTGGGCGCTGGGGCCGCCGC
GTGCGAATCTGGTGGCACCTTCGCGCCTGTCTCGCTGCTTTCGATAAGTCTCTAGCCATTTAAAATTTTT
GATGACCTGCTGCGACGCTTTTTTTCTGGCAAGATAGTCTTGTAAATGCGGGCCAAGATCTGCACACTGG
TATTTCGGTTTTTGGGGCCGCGGGCGGCGACGGGGCCCGTGCGTCCCAGCGCACATGTTCGGCGAGGCGG
GGCCTGCGAGCGCGGCCACCGAGAATCGGACGGGGGTAGTCTCAAGCTGGCCGGCCTGCTCTGGTGCCTG
GCCTCGCGCCGCCGTGTATCGCCCCGCCCTGGGCGGCAAGGCTGGCCCGGTCGGCACCAGTTGCGTGAGC
GGAAAGATGGCCGCTTCCCGGCCCTGCTGCAGGGAGCTCAAAATGGAGGACGCGGCGCTCGGGAGAGCGG
GCGGGTGAGTCACCCACACAAAGGAAAAGGGCCTTTCCGTCCTCAGCCGTCGCTTCATGTGACTCCACGG
AGTACCGGGCGCCGTCCAGGCACCTCGATTAGTTCTCGAGCTTTTGGAGTACGTCGTCTTTAGGTTGGGG
GGAGGGGTTTTATGCGATGGAGTTTCCCCACACTGAGTGGGTGGAGACTGAAGTTAGGCCAGCTTGGCAC
TTGATGTAATTCTCCTTGGAATTTGCCCTTTTTGAGTTTGGATCTTGGTTCATTCTCAAGCCTCAGACAG
TGGTTCAAAGTTTTTTTCTTCCATTTCAGGTGTCGTGAGGCTAGCACCGCCACCATGGAGGCTGAAGAGA
CGATGGAATGCCTTCAGGAGTTCCCTGAACATCATAAAATGATCCTCGACCGATTGAATGAACAGCGAGA
GCAGGACCGGTTTACTGACATCACCCTAATTGTCGACGGACACCATTTTAAGGCTCACAAGGCTGTTTTG
GCTGCTTGTAGTAAGTTCTTCTACAAATTCTTTCAGGAGTTTACCCAAGAACCATTGGTGGAGATAGAAG
GTGTTAGTAAAATGGCCTTTCGCCATTTAATTGAGTTCACATATACAGCAAAATTAATGATACAAGGAGA
AGAAGAAGCCAATGATGTATGGAAAGCAGCAGAGTTTCTACAAATGCTAGAAGCTATCAAAGCCCTTGAA
GTCAGGAACAAAGAAAACTCAGCTCCCTTAGAGGAAAATACCACAGGAAAAAATGAGGCCAAAAAAAGGA
AGATTGCAGAAACTTCAAATGTTATCACTGAGTCATTGCCATCTGCAGAATCAGAACCTGTTGAAATTGA
GGTAGAGATTGCCGAAGGCACCATTGAAGTGGAAGATGAAGGCATCGAAACATTAGAGGAAGTGGCTTCT
GCCAAGCAGTCCGTAAAGTACATACAGAGCACAGGTTCCTCTGATGATTCTGCTCTAGCACTGTTGGCAG
ATATTACCAGCAAGTACCGTCAAGGTGACAGAAAAGGGCAGATTAAAGAAGATGGCTGTCCATCTGACCC
CACGAGCAAACAGGAGCACATGAAATCACACTCCACTGAGAGTTTCAAGTGTGAAATATGCAATAAACGA
TATCTTCGAGAGAGCGCATGGAAACAGCACCTAAATTGTTACCACCTTGAAGAAGGTGGAGTCAGTAAGA
AGCAAAGAACTGGGAAAAAAATTCATGTATGTCAGTACTGTGAGAAACAGTTTGACCATTTTGGACATTT
TAAAGAACATCTTCGAAAACATACAGGTGAAAAACCTTTTGAATGTCCAAATTGTCATGAACGATTTGCT
AGAAATAGCACTCTGAAATGTCACCTCACTGCATGCCAAACTGGAGTAGGGGCAAAAAAAGGAAGGAAGA
AGCTCTACGAATGCCAGGTCTGCAACAGTGTGTTTAACAGCTGGGACCAGTTCAAAGATCACTTGGTAAT
ACACACTGGAGATAAACCCAACCATTGTACTTTATGTGATTTGTGGTTTATGCAAGGAAATGAATTAAGG
AGGCATCTCAGTGATGCTCACAATATTTCAGAGCGTCTAGTAACGGAAGAAGTTCTTTCAGTAGAAACAC
GTGTGCAAACTGAACCTGTAACATCAATGACTATTATAGAACAAGTTGGGAAGGTGCATGTGCTACCATT
GCTTCAGGTTCAGGTGGATTCAGCACAAGTGACTGTGGAACAAGTCCATCCAGATCTGCTCCAGGACAGC
CAGGTGCACGATTCACACATGAGTGAGCTTCCAGAGCAGGTCCAAGTGAGTTATCTAGAAGTGGGCCGAA
TTCAGACTGAAGAAGGTACTGAAGTACATGTAGAGGAGCTGCATGTTGAACGGGTCAATCAAATGCCAGT
GGAAGTACAAACTGAACTTCTAGAAGCAGATTTGGACCACGTGACCCCAGAAATCATGAACCAAGAGGAG
AGAGAGTCTAGCCAAGCAGATGCTGCTGAGGCTGCCAGGGAAGATCACGAAGATGCTGAGGATTTAGAGA
CCAAGCCAACAGTGGATTCTGAAGCAGAAAAGGCAGAGAATGAGGACAGAACAGCTCTGCCAGTTTTAGA
ATAGTAATGAACTAGTCCGTAACTTGAAAGTATTTCGATTTCTTGGCTTTATATATCTTGTGGAAAGGAC
GAGACCGAGTCAACAGGTTCCGTAAAACGCGTTAAGTCGACAATCAACCTCTGGATTACAAAATTTGTGA
AAGATTGACTGGTATTCTTAACTATGTTGCTCCTTTTACGCTATGTGGATACGCTGCTTTAATGCCTTTG
TATCATGCTATTGCTTCCCGTATGGCTTTCATTTTCTCCTCCTTGTATAAATCCTGGTTGCTGTCTCTTT
ATGAGGAGTTGTGGCCCGTTGTCAGGCAACGTGGCGTGGTGTGCACTGTGTTTGCTGACGCAACCCCCAC
TGGTTGGGGCATTGCCACCACCTGTCAGCTCCTTTCCGGGACTTTCGCTTTCCCCCTCCCTATTGCCACG
GCGGAACTCATCGCCGCCTGCCTTGCCCGCTGCTGGACAGGGGCTCGGCTGTTGGGCACTGACAATTCCG
TGGTGTTGTCGGGGAAATCATCGTCCTTTCCTTGGCTGCTCGCCTGTGTTGCCACCTGGATTCTGCGCGG
GACGTCCTTCTGCTACGTCCCTTCGGCCCTCAATCCAGCGGACCTTCCTTCCCGCGGCCTGCTGCCGGCT
CTGCGGCCTCTTCCGCGTCTTCGCCTTCGCCCTCAGACGAGTCGGATCTCCCTTTGGGCCGCCTCCCCGC
GTCGACTTTAAGACCAATGACTTACAAGGCAGCTGTAGATCTTAGCCACTTTTTAAAAGAAAAGGGGGGA
CTGGAAGGGCTAATTCACTCCCAACGAAGACAAGATCTGCTTTTTGCTTGTACTGGGTCTCTCTGGTTAG
ACCAGATCTGAGCCTGGGAGCTCTCTGGCTAACTAGGGAACCCACTGCTTAAGCCTCAATAAAGCTTGCC
TTGAGTGCTTCAAGTAGTGTGTGCCCGTCTGTTGTGTGACTCTGGTAACTAGAGATCCCTCAGACCCTTT
TAGTCAGTGTGGAAAATCTCTAGCAGTACGTATAGTAGTTCATGTCATCTTATTATTCAGTATTTATAAC
TTGCAAAGAAATGAATATCAGAGAGTGAGAGGAACTTGTTTATTGCAGCTTATAATGGTTACAAATAAAG
CAATAGCATCACAAATTTCACAAATAAAGCATTTTTTTCACTGCATTCTAGTTGTGGTTTGTCCAAACTC
ATCAATGTATCTTATCATGTCTGGCTCTAGCTATCCCGCCCCTAACTCCGCCCATCCCGCCCCTAACTCC
GCCCAGTTCCGCCCATTCTCCGCCCCATGGCTGACTAATTTTTTTTATTTATGCAGAGGCCGAGGCCGCC
TCGGCCTCTGAGCTATTCCAGAAGTAGTGAGGAGGCTTTTTTGGAGGCCTAGGGACGTACCCAATTCGCC
CTATAGTGAGTCGTATTACGCGCGCTCACTGGCCGTCGTTTTACAACGTCGTGACTGGGAAAACCCTGGC
GTTACCCAACTTAATCGCCTTGCAGCACATCCCCCTTTCGCCAGCTGGCGTAATAGCGAAGAGGCCCGCA
CCGATCGCCCTTCCCAACAGTTGCGCAGCCTGAATGGCGAATGGG
[124 nt withheld, positions 7466-7589]
C
[91 nt withheld, positions 7591-7681]
A
[49 nt withheld, positions 7683-7731]
CCTTTGACGTTGGAGTCCACGTTCTTT
[37 nt withheld, positions 7759-7795]
ACCCTATCTCGGTCTATTCTTTTGATTTATAAGGGATTTTGCCGATTTCGGCCTATTGGTTAAAAAATGA
GCTGATTTAACAAAAATTTAACGCGAATTTTAACAAAATATTAACGCTTACAATTTAGGTGGCACTTTTC
GGGGAAATGTGCGCGGAACCCCTATTTGTTTATTTTTCTAAATACATTCAAATATGTATCCGCTCATGAG
ACAATAACCCTGATAAATGCTTCAATAATATTGAAAAAGGAAGAGTATGAGTATTCAACATTTCCGTGTC
GCCCTTATTCCCTTTTTTGCGGCATTTTGCCTTCCTGTTTTTGCTCACCCAGAAACGCTGGTGAAAGTAA
AAGATGCTGAAGATCAGTTGGGTGCACGAGTGGGTTACATCGAACTGGATCTCAACAGCGGTAAGATCCT
TGAGAGTTTTCGCCCCGAAGAACGTTTTCCAATGATGAGCACTTTTAAAGTTCTGCTATGTGGCGCGGTA
TTATCCCGTATTGACGCCGGGCAAGAGCAACTCGGTCGCCGCATACACTATTCTCAGAATGACTTGGTTG
AGTACTCACCAGTCACAGAAAAGCATCTTACGGATGGCATGACAGTAAGAGAATTATGCAGTGCTGCCAT
AACCATGAGTGATAACACTGCGGCCAACTTACTTCTGACAACGATCGGAGGACCGAAGGAGCTAACCGCT
TTTTTGCACAACATGGGGGATCATGTAACTCGCCTTGATCGTTGGGAACCGGAGCTGAATGAAGCCATAC
CAAACGACGAGCGTGACACCACGATGCCTGTAGCAATGGCAACAACGTTGCGCAAACTATTAACTGGCGA
ACTACTTACTCTAGCTTCCCGGCAACAATTAATAGACTGGATGGAGGCGGATAAAGTTGCAGGACCACTT
CTGCGCTCGGCCCTTCCGGCTGGCTGGTTTATTGCTGATAAATCTGGAGCCGGTGAGCGTGGGTCTCGCG
GTATCATTGCAGCACTGGGGCCAGATGGTAAGCCCTCCCGTATCGTAGTTATCTACACGACGGGGAGTCA
GGCAACTATGGATGAACGAAATAGACAGATCGCTGAGATAGGTGCCTCACTGATTAAGCATTGGTAACTG
TCAGACCAAGTTTACTCATATATACTTTAGATTGATTTAAAACTTCATTTTTAATTTAAAAGGATCTAGG
TGAAGATCCTTTTTGATAATCTCATGACCAAAATCCCTTAACGTGAGTTTTCGTTCCACTGAGCGTCAGA
CCCCGTAGAAAAGATCAAAGGATCTTCTTGAGATCCTTTTTTTCTGCGCGTAATCTGCTGCTTGCAAACA
AAAAAACCACCGCTACCAGCGGTGGTTTGTTTGCCGGATCAAGAGCTACCAACTCTTTTTCCGAAGGTAA
CTGGCTTCAGCAGAGCGCAGATACCAAATACTGTTCTTCTAGTGTAGCCGTAGTTAGGCCACCACTTCAA
GAACTCTGTAGCACCGCCTACATACCTCGCTCTGCTAATCCTGTTACCAGTGGCTGCTGCCAGTGGCGAT
AAGTCGTGTCTTACCGGGTTGGACTCAAGACGATAGTTACCGGATAAGGCGCAGCGGTCGGGCTGAACGG
GGGGTTCGTGCACACAGCCCAGCTTGGAGCGAACGACCTACACCGAACTGAGATACCTACAGCGTGAGCT
ATGAGAAAGCGCCACGCTTCCCGAAGGGAGAAAGGCGGACAGGTATCCGGTAAGCGGCAGGGTCGGAACA
GGAGAGCGCACGAGGGAGCTTCCAGGGGGAAACGCCTGGTATCTTTATAGTCCTGTCGGGTTTCGCCACC
TCTGACTTGAGCGTCGATTTTTGTGATGCTCGTCAGGGGGGCGGAGCCTATGGAAAAACGCCAGCAACGC
GGCCTTTTTACGGTTCCTGGCCTTTTGCTGGCCTTTTGCTCACATGTTCTTTCCTGCGTTATCCCCTGAT
TCTGTGGATAACCGTATTACCGCCTTTGAGTGAGCTGATACCGCTCGCCGCAGCCGAACGACCGAGCGCA
GCGAGTCAGTGAGCGAGGAAGCGGAAGAGCGCCCAATACGCAAACCGCCTCTCCCCGCGCGTTGGCCGAT
TCATTAATGCAGCTGGCACGACAGGTTTCCCGACTGGAAAGCGGGCAGTGAGCGCAACGCAATTAATGTG
AGTTAGCTCACTCATTAGGCACCCCAGGCTTTACACTTTATGCTTCCGGCTCGTATGTTGTGTGGAATTG
TGAGCGGATAACAATTTCACACAGGAAACAGCTATGACCATGATTACGCCAAGCGCGCAATTAACCCTCA
CTAAAGGGAACAAAAGCTGGAGCTGCAAGC
Features (pLannotate 1.2.2; 31 found; start..end, strand, type, name):
      5..231     +  promoter       RSV promoter: Rous sarcoma virus enhancer/promoter
    232..412     +  LTR            5' LTR (truncated): truncated 5' long terminal repeat (LTR) from HIV-1
    459..584     +  misc_feature   HIV-1 Ψ: packaging signal of human immunodeficiency virus type 1
    568..931     +  CDS            HIV-1 gag (fragment): gag protein from human immunodeficiency virus 1; gag
   1077..1310    +  misc_feature   RRE: The Rev response element (RRE) of HIV-1 allows for Rev-dependent mRNA export from the nucleus to the cytoplasm.
   1687..1713    +  CDS            Rev (fragment): human immunodeficiency virus 1 (HIV-1) Rev protein; rev; enhances nuclear export of unspliced and incompletely spliced viral mRNAs
   1720..1743    +  promoter       SV40 promoter (fragment): SV40 early promoter
   1744..1815    +  promoter       SV40 promoter (fragment): SV40 enhancer and early promoter
   1839..1974    +  rep_origin     SV40 ori: SV40 origin of replication
   2020..2616    +  CDS            PuroR (fragment): puromycin N-acetyltransferase; pac from Streptomyces; confers resistance to puromycin
   2665..2782    +  misc_feature   cPPT/CTS: central polypurine tract and central termination sequence of HIV-1
   2847..2913    +  CDS            small t antigen (fragment): SV40 (simian virus 40) small t antigen
   2920..4098    +  promoter       EF-1α promoter: strong constitutive promoter for human elongation factor EF-1α
   4115..5881    +  CDS            ZNF131 (fragment): ZN131_HUMAN - Experimental evidence at protein level: Swiss-Prot protein existence level 1. Plays a role during development and organogenesis as well as in the function of the adult central nervous system (By similarity). May be involved in transcriptional regulation as a repressor of ESR1/ER-alpha signaling. From Homo sapiens (Human).
   5897..5950    +  promoter       U6 promoter (fragment): RNA polymerase III promoter for human U6 snRNA
   5992..6580    +  misc_feature   WPRE: woodchuck hepatitis virus posttranscriptional regulatory element
   6631..6650    +  misc_feature   cPPT/CTS (fragment): central polypurine tract and central termination sequence of HIV-1
   6652..6885    +  LTR            3' LTR (ΔU3): self-inactivating 3' long terminal repeat (LTR) from HIV-1
   6963..7084    +  polyA_signal   SV40 poly(A) signal: SV40 polyadenylation signal
   7124..7259    +  rep_origin     SV40 ori: SV40 origin of replication
   7280..7298    -  promoter       T7 promoter: promoter for bacteriophage T7 RNA polymerase
   7306..7461    +  CDS            lacZα (fragment): LacZα fragment of β-galactosidase; lacZ fragment
   7466..7894    +  rep_origin     f1 ori (sequence partly withheld): f1 bacteriophage origin of replication; arrow indicates direction of (+) strand synthesis
   7947..8051    +  promoter       AmpR promoter: bla
   8052..8912    +  CDS            AmpR: β-lactamase; bla; confers resistance to ampicillin, carbenicillin, and related antibiotics
   9083..9671    +  rep_origin     ori: high-copy-number ColE1/pMB1/pBR322/pUC origin of replication
   9854..9946    +  CDS            lacI (fragment): lac repressor; lacI; The lac repressor binds to the lac operator to inhibit transcription in E. coli. This inhibition can be relieved by adding lactose or isopropyl-β-D-thiogalactopyranoside (IPTG).
   9959..9980    +  protein_bind   CAP binding site: CAP binding activates transcription in the presence of cAMP. E. coli catabolite activator protein
   9995..10025   +  promoter       lac promoter: promoter for the E. coli lac operon
  10033..10049   +  protein_bind   lac operator: The lac repressor binds to the lac operator to inhibit transcription in E. coli. This inhibition can be relieved by adding lactose or isopropyl-β-D-thiogalactopyranoside (IPTG). lac repressor encoded by lacI
  10094..10112   +  promoter       T3 promoter: promoter for bacteriophage T3 RNA polymerase
