[The description below was written by a language model from this plasmid's Addgene catalogue record and pLannotate feature annotations shown in this document.]
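Description:
TFORF0750 is a lentiviral mammalian expression plasmid built on the pLX_TRC317 backbone and carrying the human transcription factor ZNF131 (also known as ZBTB35) as a synthesized open reading frame. It belongs to a barcoded transcription factor ORF collection: each member carries a unique 24-bp barcode so that the transcription factor delivered to a cell can be identified in pooled overexpression screens. The barcode is not annotated as a feature in the table. In bacteria the plasmid is maintained through a high-copy ColE1/pUC-type origin and ampicillin resistance (AmpR), and an f1 origin is also present. The depositor warns that recombination can occur, as is common for LTR-containing plasmids.

The viral cassette has a third-generation layout. An RSV promoter drives a truncated HIV-1 5' LTR, followed by the Ψ packaging signal with a partial gag sequence, the Rev response element for Rev-dependent export of the genomic RNA, a cPPT/CTS element, and a self-inactivating ΔU3 3' LTR with a downstream SV40 poly(A) signal. Two expression units lie between the LTRs. An SV40 early promoter drives puromycin N-acetyltransferase for selecting transduced cells, and the strong constitutive EF-1α promoter drives the ZNF131 coding sequence. A WPRE downstream of the ORF enhances transcript stability and expression. A short U6 promoter fragment is annotated between the ORF and the WPRE, and the record does not explain its function. Small lacZα, lacI, lac promoter/operator and T7/T3 promoter annotations outside the viral cassette are cloning-vector remnants. The construct is used to package lentivirus for stable ZNF131 overexpression, for example in directed differentiation screens.
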