Addgene plasmid #142236: TFORF0750
Purpose: Lentiviral vector for overexpressing transcription factor ORFs with unique 24-bp barcodes. Barcodes facilitate identification of transcription factors in pooled screens.
Depositing lab: Feng Zhang. Depositing organization: Broad Institute. Publication: A transcription factor atlas of directed differentiation. Joung J, Ma S, Tay T, Geiger-Schuller KR, Kirchgatterer PC, Verdine VK, Guo B, Arias-Garcia MA, Allen WE, Singh A, Kuksenko O, Abudayyeh OO, Gootenberg JS, Fu Z, Macrae RK, Buenrostro JD, Regev A, Zhang F. Cell. 2023 Jan 5;186(1):209-229.e26. doi: 10.1016/j.cell.2022.11.026. PubMed 36608654.
Backbone
  Vector backbone: pLX_TRC317
  Backbone manufacturer: Broad Institute Genetic Perturbation Platform
  Backbone size w/o insert (bp): 8264
  Vector type: Mammalian Expression, Lentiviral
  Selectable markers: Puromycin
Growth in bacteria
  Bacterial resistance: Ampicillin, 100 μg/mL
  Growth temperature: 37°C
  Growth strain: NEB Stable
  Copy number: High Copy
Gene/Insert
  Gene/Insert name: ZNF131
  Species: H. sapiens (human)
  Insert size (bp): 1871
  Entrez Gene: ZNF131 (a.k.a. ZBTB35, pHZ-10)
  Promoter: EF1a
  Cloning method: Unknown
  Sequencing primers: 5′ GGGTGGAGACTGAAGTTAGGCCAG; 3′ CACATAGCGTAAAAGGAGCAACATAG
Terms and licenses: Academic/Nonprofit Terms; Industry Terms: Not Available to Industry
Depositor comments: XM_005248365,XM_017009834,NM_003432,XM_017009835,XM_017009832,XM_017009833,ENST00000306938,ENST00000505606,ENST00000509634 . The transcription factor ORF portion of this plasmid was synthesized by Genewiz. Please test multiple small colonies in case of plasmid recombination. To make this collection available in a timely manner, a portion of this collection was not fully sequenced by Addgene. If an Addgene verified full plasmid sequence is not available, please contact us prior to placing an order to request the full sequence.
How to cite: TFORF0750 was a gift from Feng Zhang (Addgene plasmid # 142236 ; http://n2t.net/addgene:142236 ; RRID:Addgene_142236)
