>Addgene plasmid #142236 | TFORF0750 | depositor partial sequence | sequence record 278846 | Insert
ACCGCCACCATGGAGGCTGAAGAGACGATGGAATGCCTTCAGGAGTTCCCTGAACATCATAAAATGATCC
TCGACCGATTGAATGAACAGCGAGAGCAGGACCGGTTTACTGACATCACCCTAATTGTCGACGGACACCA
TTTTAAGGCTCACAAGGCTGTTTTGGCTGCTTGTAGTAAGTTCTTCTACAAATTCTTTCAGGAGTTTACC
CAAGAACCATTGGTGGAGATAGAAGGTGTTAGTAAAATGGCCTTTCGCCATTTAATTGAGTTCACATATA
CAGCAAAATTAATGATACAAGGAGAAGAAGAAGCCAATGATGTATGGAAAGCAGCAGAGTTTCTACAAAT
GCTAGAAGCTATCAAAGCCCTTGAAGTCAGGAACAAAGAAAACTCAGCTCCCTTAGAGGAAAATACCACA
GGAAAAAATGAGGCCAAAAAAAGGAAGATTGCAGAAACTTCAAATGTTATCACTGAGTCATTGCCATCTG
CAGAATCAGAACCTGTTGAAATTGAGGTAGAGATTGCCGAAGGCACCATTGAAGTGGAAGATGAAGGCAT
CGAAACATTAGAGGAAGTGGCTTCTGCCAAGCAGTCCGTAAAGTACATACAGAGCACAGGTTCCTCTGAT
GATTCTGCTCTAGCACTGTTGGCAGATATTACCAGCAAGTACCGTCAAGGTGACAGAAAAGGGCAGATTA
AAGAAGATGGCTGTCCATCTGACCCCACGAGCAAACAGGAGCACATGAAATCACACTCCACTGAGAGTTT
CAAGTGTGAAATATGCAATAAACGATATCTTCGAGAGAGCGCATGGAAACAGCACCTAAATTGTTACCAC
CTTGAAGAAGGTGGAGTCAGTAAGAAGCAAAGAACTGGGAAAAAAATTCATGTATGTCAGTACTGTGAGA
AACAGTTTGACCATTTTGGACATTTTAAAGAACATCTTCGAAAACATACAGGTGAAAAACCTTTTGAATG
TCCAAATTGTCATGAACGATTTGCTAGAAATAGCACTCTGAAATGTCACCTCACTGCATGCCAAACTGGA
GTAGGGGCAAAAAAAGGAAGGAAGAAGCTCTACGAATGCCAGGTCTGCAACAGTGTGTTTAACAGCTGGG
ACCAGTTCAAAGATCACTTGGTAATACACACTGGAGATAAACCCAACCATTGTACTTTATGTGATTTGTG
GTTTATGCAAGGAAATGAATTAAGGAGGCATCTCAGTGATGCTCACAATATTTCAGAGCGTCTAGTAACG
GAAGAAGTTCTTTCAGTAGAAACACGTGTGCAAACTGAACCTGTAACATCAATGACTATTATAGAACAAG
TTGGGAAGGTGCATGTGCTACCATTGCTTCAGGTTCAGGTGGATTCAGCACAAGTGACTGTGGAACAAGT
CCATCCAGATCTGCTCCAGGACAGCCAGGTGCACGATTCACACATGAGTGAGCTTCCAGAGCAGGTCCAA
GTGAGTTATCTAGAAGTGGGCCGAATTCAGACTGAAGAAGGTACTGAAGTACATGTAGAGGAGCTGCATG
TTGAACGGGTCAATCAAATGCCAGTGGAAGTACAAACTGAACTTCTAGAAGCAGATTTGGACCACGTGAC
CCCAGAAATCATGAACCAAGAGGAGAGAGAGTCTAGCCAAGCAGATGCTGCTGAGGCTGCCAGGGAAGAT
CACGAAGATGCTGAGGATTTAGAGACCAAGCCAACAGTGGATTCTGAAGCAGAAAAGGCAGAGAATGAGG
ACAGAACAGCTCTGCCAGTTTTAGAATAGTAATGAACTAGTCCGTAACTTGAAAGTATTTCGATTTCTTG
GCTTTATATATCTTGTGGAAAGGACGAGACCGAGTCAACAGGTTCCGTAAA
