>Addgene plasmid #142236 | TFORF0750 | depositor partial sequence | sequence record 278847 | Barcode
GACCGAGTCAACAGGTTCCGTAAA
